Addgene plasmid #47743: EBA175-bio
Purpose: Expresses enzymatically monobiotinylated full-length EBA175 ectodomain with no N-linked glycans upon cotransfection with BirA in mammalian cells. Contains a C-terminal rat Cd4 d3+4 tag.
Depositing lab: Gavin Wright. Depositing organization: Wellcome Sanger Institute. Publication: A library of functional recombinant cell surface and secreted Plasmodium falciparum merozoite proteins. Crosnier C, Wanaguru M, McDade B, Osier FH, Marsh K, Rayner JC, Wright GJ. Mol Cell Proteomics. 2013 Sep 16. 10.1074/mcp.O113.028357 PubMed 24043421.
Backbone
  Vector backbone: pTT3
  Backbone manufacturer: Yves Durocher, NRC
  Backbone size w/o insert (bp): 6633
  Total vector size (bp): 10842
  Vector type: Mammalian Expression
Growth in bacteria
  Bacterial resistance: Ampicillin, 100 μg/mL
  Growth temperature: 37°C
  Growth strain: DH5alpha
  Copy number: High Copy
Gene/Insert
  Gene/Insert name: Codon-optimised EBA175
  Species: Synthetic; Plasmodium falciparum
  Insert size (bp): 4209
  Mutation: Exogenous signal peptide of mouse origin, changed Serine73, Serine93, Serine149, Serine194, Serine339, Threonine350, Threonine546, Threonine804, Threonine987, Serine994, Serine1065, Serine1081, Threonine1152, Serine1160, Serine1255, Serine1285, Serine1335 and Threonine1403 to Alanine residues
  Promoter: CMV
  Tag / fusion protein: rat Cd4 d3+4 (C terminal on backbone); enzymatic biotinylation sequence (C terminal on backbone)
  Cloning method: Restriction Enzyme; 5′ cloning site NotI (not destroyed); 3′ cloning site AscI (not destroyed)
  Sequencing primers: 5′ CMV-fwd
Resource information
  A portion of this plasmid was derived from a plasmid made by: pTT3 was obtained under an MTA from Yves Durocher, National Research Council of Canada- Biotechnology Research Institute
Terms and licenses: Academic/Nonprofit Terms; Industry Terms: Not Available to Industry
How to cite: EBA175-bio was a gift from Gavin Wright (Addgene plasmid # 47743 ; http://n2t.net/addgene:47743 ; RRID:Addgene_47743)
