[The description below was written by a language model from this plasmid's Addgene catalogue record and pLannotate feature annotations shown in this document.]
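Description:
EBA175-bio is a mammalian expression plasmid built on the pTT3 backbone (about 10.8 kb in total) for transient production of a secreted, soluble form of the Plasmodium falciparum merozoite protein EBA175, an erythrocyte-binding ligand. It is maintained in E. coli through a high-copy ColE1/pUC-type origin and selected with ampicillin via the β-lactamase gene. The backbone also carries an Epstein-Barr virus oriP fragment, which allows episomal retention in mammalian cells that express EBNA1. Remnants of a lac promoter/operator region are annotated but have no evident role in the expression design.

The expression cassette is driven by the CMV immediate-early enhancer and promoter. Adenovirus-derived leader and splice elements and a chimeric intron fragment follow the promoter, and a rabbit β-globin polyadenylation signal terminates the transcript. The roughly 4.2 kb insert, cloned between NotI and AscI sites, is a codon-optimised synthetic sequence encoding the full-length EBA175 ectodomain. An exogenous mouse signal peptide, annotated as an immunoglobulin heavy chain leader, directs secretion. Eighteen serine or threonine residues were changed to alanine so that the protein carries no N-linked glycans when made in mammalian cells.

Downstream and in frame, the backbone supplies rat Cd4 domains 3 and 4 as a C-terminal tag, followed by a peptide substrate for enzymatic biotinylation; the latter is listed in the catalogue record but not annotated in the feature table. Cotransfection with a BirA-expressing plasmid yields a protein monobiotinylated at its C terminus. The plasmid belongs to a library of functional recombinant merozoite surface and secreted proteins.
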