Features (pLannotate 1.2.2; 18 found; start..end, strand, type, name):
    154..533     +  enhancer       CMV enhancer: human cytomegalovirus immediate early enhancer
    535..734     +  promoter       CMV promoter: human cytomegalovirus (CMV) immediate early promoter
    802..840     +  misc_feature   Ad SA (fragment): adenovirus major late transcript splice acceptor (Friedrich and Soriano, 1991)
    873..1082    -  CDS            PTP (fragment): TERM_ADE02 - Experimental evidence at protein level: Swiss-Prot protein existence level 1. Protein covalently bound to the viral DNA that acts as a primer for viral genomic replication by DNA strand displacement. Assembles on the viral origin of replication in an initiation complex with viral polymerase, DBP, host NFIA and host POU2F1/OCT1. During initiation, the polymerase covalently couples the first dCTP with Ser- 580 of pTP. The terminal protein stimulates the template activity over 20 fold compared to protein-free templates. Neo-synthesized viral genomes are linked to two preterminal prot
   1113..1202    +  intron         chimeric intron (fragment): chimera between introns from adenovirus and immunoglobulin heavy chain genes
   1221..1267    +  CDS            IgH signal sequence (fragment): signal sequence from the mouse immunoglobulin heavy chain variable region
   1338..5552    +  CDS            EBA1_PLAFC: Experimental evidence at protein level: Swiss-Prot protein existence level 1. Binds to host erythrocytes; may act as bridge between erythrocytes and merozoites. From Plasmodium falciparum (isolate Camp / Malaysia).
   5529..6116    +  CDS            Cd4 (fragment): CD4_RAT - Experimental evidence at protein level: Swiss-Prot protein existence level 1. Integral membrane glycoprotein that plays an essential role in the immune response and serves multiple functions in responses against both external and internal offenses. In T-cells, functions primarily as a coreceptor for MHC class II molecule:peptide complex. The antigens presented by class II peptides are derived from extracellular proteins while class I peptides are derived from cytosolic proteins. Interacts simultaneously with the T-cell receptor (TCR) and the MHC class II presented by antigen presenti
   6222..6277    +  polyA_signal   β-globin poly(A) signal: rabbit β-globin polyadenylation signal (Gil and Proudfoot, 1987)
   6791..8472    -  rep_origin     oriP (fragment): Epstein-Barr virus oriP replication origin (Yates et al., 2000)
   8599..8703    +  promoter       AmpR promoter: bla
   8704..9564    +  CDS            AmpR: β-lactamase; bla; confers resistance to ampicillin, carbenicillin, and related antibiotics
   9735..10323   +  rep_origin     ori: high-copy-number ColE1/pMB1/pBR322/pUC origin of replication
  10506..10598   +  CDS            lacI (fragment): lac repressor; lacI; The lac repressor binds to the lac operator to inhibit transcription in E. coli. This inhibition can be relieved by adding lactose or isopropyl-β-D-thiogalactopyranoside (IPTG).
  10611..10632   +  protein_bind   CAP binding site: CAP binding activates transcription in the presence of cAMP. E. coli catabolite activator protein
  10647..10677   +  promoter       lac promoter: promoter for the E. coli lac operon
  10681..10703   +  protein_bind   lac operator (fragment): The lac repressor binds to the lac operator to inhibit transcription in E. coli. This inhibition can be relieved by adding lactose or isopropyl-β-D-thiogalactopyranoside (IPTG). lac repressor encoded by lacI
  10797..10822   -  CDS            bla(M) (fragment): β-lactamase lacking the signal sequence; bla(M); allows cytosolic expression of β-lactamase
>Addgene plasmid #47743 | EBA175-bio | depositor full sequence | sequence record 68751 | EBA175-bio sequence 10842 bps
AGATCTATACATTGAATCAATATTGGCAATTAGCCATATTAGTCATTGGTTATATAGCATAAATCAATAT
TGGCTATTGGCCATTGCATACGTTGTATCTATATCATAATATGTACATTTATATTGGCTCATGTCCAATA
TGACCGCCATGTTGACATTGATTATTGACTAGTTATTAATAGTAATCAATTACGGGGTCATTAGTTCATA
GCCCATATATGGAGTTCCGCGTTACATAACTTACGGTAAATGGCCCGCCTGGCTGACCGCCCAACGACCC
CCGCCCATTGACGTCAATAATGACGTATGTTCCCATAGTAACGCCAATAGGGACTTTCCATTGACGTCAA
TGGGTGGAGTATTTACGGTAAACTGCCCACTTGGCAGTACATCAAGTGTATCATATGCCAAGTCCGCCCC
CTATTGACGTCAATGACGGTAAATGGCCCGCCTGGCATTATGCCCAGTACATGACCTTACGGGACTTTCC
TACTTGGCAGTACATCTACGTATTAGTCATCGCTATTACCATGGTGATGCGGTTTTGGCAGTACACCAAT
GGGCGTGGATAGCGGTTTGACTCACGGGGATTTCCAAGTCTCCACCCCATTGACGTCAATGGGAGTTTGT
TTTGGCACCAAAATCAACGGGACTTTCCAAAATGTCGTAATAACCCCGCCCCGTTGACGCAAATGGGCGG
TAGGCGTGTACGGTGGGAGGTCTATATAAGCAGAGCTCGTTTAGTGAACCGTCAGATCCTCACTCTCTTC
CGCATCGCTGTCTGCGAGGGCCAGCTGTTGGGCTCGCGGTTGAGGACAAACTCTTCGCGGTCTTTCCAGT
ACTCTTGGATCGGAAACCCGTCGGCCTCCGAACGGTACTCCGCCACCGAGGGACCTGAGCGAGTCCGCAT
CGACCGGATCGGAAAACCTCTCGAGAAAGGCGTCTAACCAGTCACAGTCGCAAGGTAGGCTGAGCACCGT
GGCGGGCGGCAGCGGGTGGCGGTCGGGGTTGTTTCTGGCGGAGGTGCTGCTGATGATGTAATTAAAGTAG
GCGGTCTTGAGACGGCGGATGGTCGAGGTGAGGTGTGGCAGGCTTGAGATCCAGCTGTTGGGGTGAGTAC
TCCCTCTCAAAAGCGGGCATTACTTCTGCGCTAAGATTGTCAGTTTCCAAAAACGAGGAGGATTTGATAT
TCACCTGGCCCGATCTGGCCATACACTTGAGTGACAATGACATCCACTTTGCCTTTCTCTCCACAGGTGT
CCACTCCCAGGTCCAAGTTTGCCACCATGGAGTTTCAGACCCAGGTACTCATGTCCCTGCTGCTCTGCAT
GTCTGGTGCGGCCGCCAGAAACGAGTACGACATCAAAGAGAACGAGAAGTTCCTGGACGTGTACAAAGAG
AAGTTCAACGAGCTGGACAAGAAAAAGTACGGCAACGTGCAGAAAACCGACAAGAAGATCTTCACCTTCA
TCGAGAACAAGCTGGACATCCTGAACAACGCCAAGTTCAACAAGCGGTGGAAGTCCTACGGCACCCCCGA
CAACATCGACAAGAACATGGCCCTGATCAACAAGCACAACAACGAGGAAATGTTCAACAACAACTACCAG
AGCTTCCTGAGCACCAGCAGCCTGATCAAGCAGAATAAGTACGTGCCCATCAACGCCGTGCGGGTGTCCA
GAATCCTGAGCTTCCTGGACAGCCGGATCAACAACGGCCGGAACACCGCCAGCAACAATGAGGTGCTGTC
CAACTGCCGGGAGAAGCGGAAGGGCATGAAGTGGGACTGCAAGAAGAAGAACGACCGGTCCAACTACGTG
TGCATCCCCGACAGACGGATCCAGCTGTGCATCGTGAACCTGGCCATCATCAAGACCTACACCAAAGAAA
CCATGAAGGACCACTTCATCGAGGCCAGCAAGAAAGAGAGCCAGCTGCTGCTGAAGAAGAATGACAACAA
GTACAACAGCAAGTTCTGCAACGACCTGAAGAACTCCTTCCTGGACTACGGCCACCTGGCCATGGGCAAC
GACATGGACTTCGGCGGCTACAGCACCAAGGCCGAGAACAAGATCCAGGAAGTGTTCAAGGGCGCCCACG
GCGAGATCAGCGAGCACAAGATCAAGAACTTCCGGAAGAAGTGGTGGAACGAGTTCCGCGAGAAGCTGTG
GGAGGCCATGCTGTCTGAGCACAAGAACAACATCAACAACTGCAAGAACATCCCCCAGGAAGAACTGCAG
ATCACCCAGTGGATCAAAGAGTGGCACGGCGAGTTTCTGCTGGAACGGGACAACCGGGCCAAGCTGCCCA
AGAGCAAGTGCAAGAACAACGCCCTGTACGAGGCCTGCGAGAAAGAATGCATCGACCCCTGCATGAAGTA
CCGGGACTGGATCATCCGGTCCAAGTTCGAGTGGCACACCCTGAGCAAAGAGTACGAGACACAGAAGGTG
CCAAAAGAGAACGCCGAGAACTACCTGATCAAGATCTCCGAGAATAAGAACGACGCCAAGGTGTCCCTCC
TGCTGAACAACTGCGACGCCGAGTACAGCAAGTACTGCGACTGCAAGCACACCACCACCCTGGTCAAGAG
CGTGCTGAACGGCAACGACAACACCATCAAAGAAAAGCGGGAGCACATCGACCTGGACGACTTCAGCAAG
TTCGGCTGCGACAAGAACTCCGTGGACACCAACACCAAAGTGTGGGAGTGCAAAAAGCCCTACAAGCTGT
CCACCAAGGACGTGTGCGTGCCCCCCAGACGGCAGGAACTGTGCCTGGGCAACATCGACCGGATCTACGA
CAAGAATCTGCTGATGATCAAAGAGCACATCCTGGCCATTGCCATCTACGAGAGCCGGATCCTGAAGCGG
AAGTACAAGAACAAGGACGACAAAGAAGTGTGCAAGATCATCAACAAGGCCTTCGCCGACATCAGAGACA
TCATCGGCGGCACCGACTACTGGAACGACCTGAGCAACCGGAAGCTCGTGGGCAAGATCAACACCAACAG
CAACTACGTGCACCGGAACAAGCAGAACGACAAGCTGTTCCGGGACGAGTGGTGGAAAGTGATCAAGAAA
GACGTGTGGAACGTGATCAGCTGGGTGTTCAAGGACAAGACCGTGTGCAAAGAGGACGACATCGAGAATA
TCCCCCAGTTCTTCCGGTGGTTCAGCGAGTGGGGCGACGACTACTGCCAGGATAAGACCAAGATGATCGA
AACCCTGAAGGTGGAGTGCAAAGAGAAGCCCTGCGAGGACGACAATTGCAAGCGGAAGTGCAACAGCTAC
AAAGAGTGGATCAGCAAGAAGAAAGAGGAATACAACAAGCAGGCCAAGCAGTACCAGGAATACCAGAAGG
GCAACAACTACAAGATGTACAGCGAGTTCAAGAGCATCAAGCCCGAGGTGTACCTGAAGAAATACAGCGA
GAAGTGCAGCAACCTGAACTTCGAGGACGAGTTCAAAGAGGAACTGCACAGCGACTACAAGAATAAGTGC
ACCATGTGCCCCGAAGTGAAGGACGTGCCTATCAGCATCATCCGGAACAACGAGCAGACCAGCCAGGAAG
CCGTCCCCGAGGAAAGCACCGAGATCGCCCACCGGACCGAGACACGGACCGACGAGCGGAAGAACCAGGA
ACCCGCCAACAAGGATCTGAAGAACCCCCAGCAGAGCGTGGGCGAGAATGGCGCCAAGGATCTGCTGCAG
GAAGATCTGGGCGGCAGCAGATCCGAGGACGAAGTGACCCAGGAATTCGGCGTCAACCACGGCATCCCCA
AGGGCGAGGACCAGACCCTGGGCAAGTCCGACGCCATCCCCAACATCGGCGAGCCCGAGACAGGCATCAG
CACCACCGAAGAGAGCCGGCACGAGGAAGGCCACAATAAGCAGGCCCTGAGCACCTCCGTGGACGAGCCC
GAGCTGTCCGATACCCTGCAGCTGCACGAGGACACCAAAGAGAATGACAAGCTGCCCCTGGAAAGCAGCA
CCATCACCAGCCCTACCGAGAGCGGCAGCTCCGACACCGAGGAAACCCCCTCCATCAGCGAGGGCCCCAA
GGGCAATGAGCAGAAGAAGCGGGACGACGACAGCCTGAGCAAGATCAGCGTGTCCCCCGAGAACAGCAGA
CCCGAGACAGACGCCAAGGACACCAGCAATCTGCTGAAGCTGAAGGGCGACGTGGACATCAGCATGCCCA
AGGCCGTGATCGGCAGCAGCCCCAACGACAATATCAACGTGGCCGAGCAGGGCGATAATATCGCCGGCGT
GAACAGCAAGCCCCTGAGCGACGACGTGCGGCCCGACAAGAACCACGAGGAAGTGAAAGAGCACACCAGC
AACTCCGACAACGTGCAGCAGAGCGGCGGCATCGTGAATATGAACGTGGAGAAAGAGCTGAAGGACACCC
TGGAAAACCCCAGCAGCAGCCTGGATGAAGGCAAGGCCCACGAGGAACTGAGCGAGCCCAACCTGGCCAG
CGACCAGGACATGAGCAACACCCCTGGCCCCCTGGACAACACCGCCGAGGAAACAACCGAGCGGATCAGC
AACAACGAGTACAAAGTGAACGAGCGGGAGGGCGAGCGGACCCTGACAAAAGAATACGAGGACATCGTGC
TGAAGTCCCACATGAACCGGGAGTCCGACGACGGCGAGCTGTACGACGAGAACAGCGATCTGAGCACCGT
GAACGACGAGAGCGAGGACGCCGAGGCCAAGATGAAGGGCAACGACGCCAGCGAGATGAGCCACAACAGC
GCCCAGCACATCGAGAGCGACCAGCAGAAAAACGACATGAAAACCGTGGGCGACCTGGGCACCACACACG
TGCAGAACGAGATCTCCGTGCCCGTGACCGGCGAGATCGACGAGAAGCTGAGAGAGTCCAAAGAGAGCAA
GATCCACAAGGCCGAGGAAGAGAGACTGAGCCACACCGACATCCACAAGATTAACCCCGAGGACCGGAAC
AGCAACACCCTGCACCTGAAGGACATCCGGAACGAGGAAAACGAGCGGCACCTGACCAACCAGAACATCA
ATATCGCCCAGGAACGGGATCTGCAGAAGCACGGCTTCCACACCATGAACAATCTGCACGGCGACGGCGT
GAGCGAGCGGAGCCAGATCAATCACGCCCACCACGGCAACAGACAGGACAGAGGCGGCAACAGCGGCAAT
GTGCTGAACATGCGGAGCAACAACAACAATTTCAACAATATCCCCAGCCGGTACAACCTGTACGATAAGA
AGCTGGACCTGGACCTGTACGAGAACCGGAACGATGCCACCACCAAAGAGCTGATCAAGAAGCTGGCCGA
GATCAACAAGTGCGAGAACGAAATCAGCGTGAAGTACTGTGACCACATGATCCACGAAGAGATCCCCCTG
AAAACCTGTACCAAAGAAAAGACCCGGAACCTGTGCTGCGCCGTGAGCGACTACTGCATGAGCTACTTCA
CCTACGACAGCGAGGAATACTACAACTGCGCCAAGAGAGAGTTCGACGACCCCAGCTACACCTGTTTCCG
GAAAGAGGCCTTCAGCAGCATGCCTGGCGCGCCGTCGACCTCCATCACGGCCTATAAGAGTGAGGGGGAG
TCAGCGGAGTTCTCCTTCCCACTCAACCTTGGAGAGGAAAGCCTGCAGGGAGAGTTGAGATGGAAGGCAG
AGAAGGCTCCTTCTTCCCAGTCCTGGATCACCTTCTCCCTAAAGAACCAAAAGGTGTCTGTGCAGAAGTC
TACTAGCAACCCCAAGTTCCAGCTGTCCGAAACGCTCCCACTCACCCTTCAGATACCCCAGGTCTCCCTT
CAGTTTGCTGGTTCTGGCAACCTGACCCTGACTCTGGACAGAGGGATACTGTATCAGGAAGTGAACCTGG
TGGTGATGAAAGTGACTCAGCCCGACAGCAACACTTTGACCTGTGAGGTGATGGGACCCACCTCACCCAA
GATGAGACTGATCTTGAAGCAGGAGAATCAGGAGGCCAGGGTCTCCAGGCAGGAGAAAGTGATTCAAGTG
CAGGCCCCTGAAGCAGGGGTGTGGCAATGTCTACTGAGTGAAGGTGAAGAGGTCAAGATGGACTCCAAGA
TCCAGGTTTTATCCAAAGGGTTGAATTCCGGATCACTGCATCATATTCTGGATGCACAGAAAATGGTGTG
GAATCATCGTTAAGTCTAGACACGTGATTAATTAAGGATCCCCCGACCTCGACCTCTGGCTAATAAAGGA
AATTTATTTTCATTGCAATAGTGTGTTGGAATTTTTTGTGTCTCTCACTCGGAAGGACATATGGGAGGGC
AAATCATTTGGTCGAGATCCCTCGGAGATCTCTAGCTAGAGGATCGATCCCCGCCCCGGACGAACTAAAC
CTGACTACGACATCTCTGCCCCTTCTTCGCGGGGCAGTGCATGTAATCCCTTCAGTTGGTTGGTACAACT
TGCCAACTGGGCCCTGTTCCACATGTGACACGGGGGGGGACCAAACACAAAGGGGTTCTCTGACTGTAGT
TGACATCCTTATAAATGGATGTGCACATTTGCCAACACTGAGTGGCTTTCATCCTGGAGCAGACTTTGCA
GTCTGTGGACTGCAACACAACATTGCCTTTATGTGTAACTCTTGGCTGAAGCTCTTACACCAATGCTGGG
GGACATGTACCTCCCAGGGGCCCAGGAAGACTACGGGAGGCTACACCAACGTCAATCAGAGGGGCCTGTG
TAGCTACCGATAAGCGGACCCTCAAGAGGGCATTAGCAATAGTGTTTATAAGGCCCCCTTGTTAACCCTA
AACGGGTAGCATATGCTTCCCGGGTAGTAGTATATACTATCCAGACTAACCCTAATTCAATAGCATATGT
TACCCAACGGGAAGCATATGCTATCGAATTAGGGTTAGTAAAAGGGTCCTAAGGAACAGCGATATCTCCC
ACCCCATGAGCTGTCACGGTTTTATTTACATGGGGTCAGGATTCCACGAGGGTAGTGAACCATTTTAGTC
ACAAGGGCAGTGGCTGAAGATCAAGGAGCGGGCAGTGAACTCTCCTGAATCTTCGCCTGCTTCTTCATTC
TCCTTCGTTTAGCTAATAGAATAACTGCTGAGTTGTGAACAGTAAGGTGTATGTGAGGTGCTCGAAAACA
AGGTTTCAGGTGACGCCCCCAGAATAAAATTTGGACGGGGGGTTCAGTGGTGGCATTGTGCTATGACACC
AATATAACCCTCACAAACCCCTTGGGCAATAAATACTAGTGTAGGAATGAAACATTCTGAATATCTTTAA
CAATAGAAATCCATGGGGTGGGGACAAGCCGTAAAGACTGGATGTCCATCTCACACGAATTTATGGCTAT
GGGCAACACATAATCCTAGTGCAATATGATACTGGGGTTATTAAGATGTGTCCCAGGCAGGGACCAAGAC
AGGTGAACCATGTTGTTACACTCTATTTGTAACAAGGGGAAAGAGAGTGGACGCCGACAGCAGCGGACTC
CACTGGTTGTCTCTAACACCCCCGAAAATTAAACGGGGCTCCACGCCAATGGGGCCCATAAACAAAGACA
AGTGGCCACTCTTTTTTTTGAAATTGTGGAGTGGGGGCACGCGTCAGCCCCCACACGCCGCCCTGCGGTT
TTGGACTGTAAAATAAGGGTGTAATAACTTGGCTGATTGTAACCCCGCTAACCACTGCGGTCAAACCACT
TGCCCACAAAACCACTAATGGCACCCCGGGGAATACCTGCATAAGTAGGTGGGCGGGCCAAGATAGGGGC
GCGATTGCTGCGATCTGGAGGACAAATTACACACACTTGCGCCTGAGCGCCAAGCACAGGGTTGTTGGTC
CTCATATTCACGAGGTCGCTGAGAGCACGGTGGGCTAATGTTGCCATGGGTAGCATATACTACCCAAATA
TCTGGATAGCATATGCTATCCTAATCTATATCTGGGTAGCATAGGCTATCCTAATCTATATCTGGGTAGC
ATATGCTATCCTAATCTATATCTGGGTAGTATATGCTATCCTAATTTATATCTGGGTAGCATAGGCTATC
CTAATCTATATCTGGGTAGCATATGCTATCCTAATCTATATCTGGGTAGTATATGCTATCCTAATCTGTA
TCCGGGTAGCATATGCTATCCTAATAGAGATTAGGGTAGTATATGCTATCCTAATTTATATCTGGGTAGC
ATATACTACCCAAATATCTGGATAGCATATGCTATCCTAATCTATATCTGGGTAGCATATGCTATCCTAA
TCTATATCTGGGTAGCATAGGCTATCCTAATCTATATCTGGGTAGCATATGCTATCCTAATCTATATCTG
GGTAGTATATGCTATCCTAATTTATATCTGGGTAGCATAGGCTATCCTAATCTATATCTGGGTAGCATAT
GCTATCCTAATCTATATCTGGGTAGTATATGCTATCCTAATCTGTATCCGGGTAGCATATGCTATCCTCA
TGATAAGCTGTCAAACATGAGAATTTTCTTGAAGACGAAAGGGCCTCGTGATACGCCTATTTTTATAGGT
TAATGTCATGATAATAATGGTTTCTTAGACGTCAGGTGGCACTTTTCGGGGAAATGTGCGCGGAACCCCT
ATTTGTTTATTTTTCTAAATACATTCAAATATGTATCCGCTCATGAGACAATAACCCTGATAAATGCTTC
AATAATATTGAAAAAGGAAGAGTATGAGTATTCAACATTTCCGTGTCGCCCTTATTCCCTTTTTTGCGGC
ATTTTGCCTTCCTGTTTTTGCTCACCCAGAAACGCTGGTGAAAGTAAAAGATGCTGAAGATCAGTTGGGT
GCACGAGTGGGTTACATCGAACTGGATCTCAACAGCGGTAAGATCCTTGAGAGTTTTCGCCCCGAAGAAC
GTTTTCCAATGATGAGCACTTTTAAAGTTCTGCTATGTGGCGCGGTATTATCCCGTGTTGACGCCGGGCA
AGAGCAACTCGGTCGCCGCATACACTATTCTCAGAATGACTTGGTTGAGTACTCACCAGTCACAGAAAAG
CATCTTACGGATGGCATGACAGTAAGAGAATTATGCAGTGCTGCCATAACCATGAGTGATAACACTGCGG
CCAACTTACTTCTGACAACGATCGGAGGACCGAAGGAGCTAACCGCTTTTTTGCACAACATGGGGGATCA
TGTAACTCGCCTTGATCGTTGGGAACCGGAGCTGAATGAAGCCATACCAAACGACGAGCGTGACACCACG
ATGCCTGCAGCAATGGCAACAACGTTGCGCAAACTATTAACTGGCGAACTACTTACTCTAGCTTCCCGGC
AACAATTAATAGACTGGATGGAGGCGGATAAAGTTGCAGGACCACTTCTGCGCTCGGCCCTTCCGGCTGG
CTGGTTTATTGCTGATAAATCTGGAGCCGGTGAGCGTGGGTCTCGCGGTATCATTGCAGCACTGGGGCCA
GATGGTAAGCCCTCCCGTATCGTAGTTATCTACACGACGGGGAGTCAGGCAACTATGGATGAACGAAATA
GACAGATCGCTGAGATAGGTGCCTCACTGATTAAGCATTGGTAACTGTCAGACCAAGTTTACTCATATAT
ACTTTAGATTGATTTAAAACTTCATTTTTAATTTAAAAGGATCTAGGTGAAGATCCTTTTTGATAATCTC
ATGACCAAAATCCCTTAACGTGAGTTTTCGTTCCACTGAGCGTCAGACCCCGTAGAAAAGATCAAAGGAT
CTTCTTGAGATCCTTTTTTTCTGCGCGTAATCTGCTGCTTGCAAACAAAAAAACCACCGCTACCAGCGGT
GGTTTGTTTGCCGGATCAAGAGCTACCAACTCTTTTTCCGAAGGTAACTGGCTTCAGCAGAGCGCAGATA
CCAAATACTGTTCTTCTAGTGTAGCCGTAGTTAGGCCACCACTTCAAGAACTCTGTAGCACCGCCTACAT
ACCTCGCTCTGCTAATCCTGTTACCAGTGGCTGCTGCCAGTGGCGATAAGTCGTGTCTTACCGGGTTGGA
CTCAAGACGATAGTTACCGGATAAGGCGCAGCGGTCGGGCTGAACGGGGGGTTCGTGCACACAGCCCAGC
TTGGAGCGAACGACCTACACCGAACTGAGATACCTACAGCGTGAGCTATGAGAAAGCGCCACGCTTCCCG
AAGGGAGAAAGGCGGACAGGTATCCGGTAAGCGGCAGGGTCGGAACAGGAGAGCGCACGAGGGAGCTTCC
AGGGGGAAACGCCTGGTATCTTTATAGTCCTGTCGGGTTTCGCCACCTCTGACTTGAGCGTCGATTTTTG
TGATGCTCGTCAGGGGGGCGGAGCCTATGGAAAAACGCCAGCAACGCGGCCTTTTTACGGTTCCTGGCCT
TTTGCTGGCCTTTTGCTCACATGTTCTTTCCTGCGTTATCCCCTGATTCTGTGGATAACCGTATTACCGC
CTTTGAGTGAGCTGATACCGCTCGCCGCAGCCGAACGACCGAGCGCAGCGAGTCAGTGAGCGAGGAAGCG
GAAGAGCGCCCAATACGCAAACCGCCTCTCCCCGCGCGTTGGCCGATTCATTAATGCAGCTGGCACGACA
GGTTTCCCGACTGGAAAGCGGGCAGTGAGCGCAACGCAATTAATGTGAGTTAGCTCACTCATTAGGCACC
CCAGGCTTTACACTTTATGCTTCCGGCTCGTATGTTGTGTGGAATTGTGAGCGGATAACAATTTCACACA
GGAAACAGCTATGACCATGATTACGCCAAGCTCTAGCTAGAGGTCGACCAATTCTCATGTTTGACAGCTT
ATCATCGCAGATCCGGGCAACGTTGTTGCCATTGCTGCAGGCGCAGAACTGGTAGGTATGGA
