>Addgene plasmid #47743 | EBA175-bio | addgene partial sequence | sequence record 71145 | CMV-F 5'-CGCAAATGGGCGGTAGGCGTG-3'
GAACCGTCAGATCCTCACTCTCTTCCGCATCGCTGTCTGCGAGGGCCAGCTGTTGGGCTCGCGGTTGAGG
ACAAACTCTTCGCGGTCTTTCCAGTACTCTTGGATCGGAAACCCGTCGGCCTCCGAACGGTACTCCGCCA
CCGAGGGACCTGAGCGAGTCCGCATCGACCGGATCGGAAAACCTCTCGAGAAAGGCGTCTAACCAGTCAC
AGTCGCAAGGTAGGCTGAGCACCGTGGCGGGCGGCAGCGGGTGGCGGTCGGGGTTGTTTCTGGCGGAGGT
GCTGCTGATGATGTAATTAAAGTAGGCGGTCTTGAGACGGCGGATGGTCGAGGTGAGGTGTGGCAGGCTT
GAGATCCAGCTGTTGGGGTGAGTACTCCCTCTCAAAAGCGGGCATTACTTCTGCGCTAAGATTGTCAGTT
TCCAAAAACGAGGAGGATTTGATATTCACCTGGCCCGATCTGGCCATACACTTGAGTGACAATGACATCC
ACTTTGCCTTTCTCTCCACAGGTGTCCACTCCCAGGTCCAAGTTTGCCACCATGGAGTTTCAGACCCAGG
TACTCATGTCCCTGCTGCTCTGCATGTCTGGTGCGGCCGCCAGAAACGAGTACGACATCAAAGAGAACGA
GAAGTTCCTGGACGTGTACAAAGAGAAGTTCAACGAGCTGGACAAGAAAAAGTACGGCAACGTGCAGAAA
ACCGACAAGAAGATCTTCACCTTCATCGAGAACAAGCTGGACATCCTGAACAACGCCAAGTTCAACAAGC
GGTGGAAGTCCTACGGCACCCCCGACAACATCGACAAGAACATGGCCCTGATCAACAAGCACAACAACGA
GGAAATGTTCAACAACAACTACCAGAGCTTCCTGAGCACCAGCAGCCTGATCAAGCAGAATAAGTACGTG
CCCATCAACGCCGTGCGGGTGTCCAGAATCCTGA
