>Addgene plasmid #47743 | EBA175-bio | addgene partial sequence | sequence record 71499 | EBVori-F
AACCCCTTTGTGTTTGGTCCCCCCCCGTGTCACATGTGGAACAGGGCCCAGTTGGCAAGTTGTACCAACC
AACTGAAGGGATTACATGCACTGCCCCGCGAAGAAGGGGCAGAGATGTCGTAGTCAGGTTTAGTTCGTCC
GGGGCGGGGATCGATCCTCTAGCTAGAGATCTCCGAGGGATCTCGACCAAATGATTTGCCCTCCCATATG
TCCTTCCGAGTGAGAGACACAAAAAATTCCAACACACTATTGCAATGAAAATAAATTTCCTTTATTAGCC
AGAGGTCGAGGTCGGGGGATCCTTAATTAATCACGTGTCTAGACTTAACGATGATTCCACACCATTTTCT
GTGCATCCAGAATATGATGCAGTGATCCGGAATTCAACCCTTTGGATAAAACCTGGATCTTGGAGTCCAT
CTTGACCTCTTCACCTTCACTCAGTAGACATTGCCACACCCCTGCTTCAGGGGCCTGCACTTGAATCACT
TTCTCCTGCCTGGAGACCCTGGCCTCCTGATTCTCCTGCTTCAAGATCAGTCTCATCTTGGGTGAGGTGG
GTCCCATCACCTCACAGGTCAAAGTGTTGCTGTCGGGCTGAGTCACTTTCATCACCACCAGGTTCACTTC
CTGATACAGTATCCCTCTGTCCAGAGTCAGGGTCAGGTTGCCAGAACCAGCAAACTGAAGGGAGACCTGG
GGTATCTGAAGGGTGAGTGGGAGCGTTTCGGACAGCTGGAACTTGGGGTTGCTAGTAGACTTCTGCACAG
ACACCTTTTGGTTCTTTAGGGAGAAGGTGATCCAGGACTGGGAAGAAGGAGCCTTCTCTGCCTTCCATCT
CAACTCTCCCTGCAGGCTTTCCTCTCCAAGGTTGAGTGGGAAGGAGAACTCCGCTGACTCCCCCTCACTC
TTATAGGCCGTGATGGA
