>Addgene plasmid #47743 | EBA175-bio | addgene partial sequence | sequence record 72179 | rCd4-R 5'-TCCCTGCAGGCTTTCCTCTCCAAGGTTGAG-3'
CTCACTCTTATAGGCCGTGATGGAGGTCGACGGCGCGCCAGGCATGCTGCTGAAGGCCTCTTTCCGGAAA
CAGGTGTAGCTGGGGTCGTCGAACTCTCTCTTGGCGCAGTTGTAGTATTCCTCGCTGTCGTAGGTGAAGT
AGCTCATGCAGTAGTCGCTCACGGCGCAGCACAGGTTCCGGGTCTTTTCTTTGGTACAGGTTTTCAGGGG
GATCTCTTCGTGGATCATGTGGTCACAGTACTTCACGCTGATTTCGTTCTCGCACTTGTTGATCTCGGCC
AGCTTCTTGATCAGCTCTTTGGTGGTGGCATCGTTCCGGTTCTCGTACAGGTCCAGGTCCAGCTTCTTAT
CGTACAGGTTGTACCGGCTGGGGATATTGTTGAAATTGTTGTTGTTGCTCCGCATGTTCAGCACATTGCC
GCTGTTGCCGCCTCTGTCCTGTCTGTTGCCGTGGTGGGCGTGATTGATCTGGCTCCGCTCGCTCACGCCG
TCGCCGTGCAGATTGTTCATGGTGTGGAAGCCGTGCTTCTGCAGATCCCGTTCCTGGGCGATATTGATGT
TCTGGTTGGTCAGGTGCCGCTCGTTTTCCTCGTTCCGGATGTCCTTCAGGTGCAGGGTGTTGCTGTTCCG
GTCCTCGGGGTTAATCTTGTGGATGTCGGTGTGGCTCAGTCTCTCTTCCTCGGCCTTGTGGATCTTGCTC
TCTTTGGACTCTCTCAGCTTCTCGTCGATCTCGCCGGTCACGGGCACGGAGATCTCGTTCTGCACGTGTG
TGGTGCCCAGGTCGCCCACGGTTTTCATGTCGTTTTTCTGCTGGTCGCTCTCGATGTGCTGGGCGCTGTT
GTGGCTCATCTCGCTGGCGTCGTTGCCCTTCATCTTGGCCTCGGCGTCCTCGCTCTCGTCGTTCACGGTG
CTCAGATCGCTGTTCTCGTCGTACAGCTCGCCGTCGTCGGA
